>Addgene plasmid #175176 | pX601-AAV-CMV::NLS-saCas9-NLS-3xHA-bGHpa;U6::BsaI-sgRNA-Grpr1 | addgene full sequence | sequence record 344152 | Addgene NGS Result
ATGGAAAAACGCCAGCAACGCGGCCTTTTTACGGTTCCTGGCCTTTTGCTGGCCTTTTGCTCACATGTCC
TGCAGGCAGCTGCGCGCTCGCTCGCTCACTGAGGCCGCCCGGGCGTCGGGCGACCTTTGGTCGCCCGGCC
TCAGTGAGCGAGCGAGCGCGCAGAGAGGGAGTGGCCAACTCCATCACTAGGGGTTCCTGCGGCCTCTAGA
CTCGAGGCGTTGACATTGATTATTGACTAGTTATTAATAGTAATCAATTACGGGGTCATTAGTTCATAGC
CCATATATGGAGTTCCGCGTTACATAACTTACGGTAAATGGCCCGCCTGGCTGACCGCCCAACGACCCCC
GCCCATTGACGTCAATAATGACGTATGTTCCCATAGTAACGCCAATAGGGACTTTCCATTGACGTCAATG
GGTGGAGTATTTACGGTAAACTGCCCACTTGGCAGTACATCAAGTGTATCATATGCCAAGTACGCCCCCT
ATTGACGTCAATGACGGTAAATGGCCCGCCTGGCATTATGCCCAGTACATGACCTTATGGGACTTTCCTA
CTTGGCAGTACATCTACGTATTAGTCATCGCTATTACCATGGTGATGCGGTTTTGGCAGTACATCAATGG
GCGTGGATAGCGGTTTGACTCACGGGGATTTCCAAGTCTCCACCCCATTGACGTCAATGGGAGTTTGTTT
TGGCACCAAAATCAACGGGACTTTCCAAAATGTCGTAACAACTCCGCCCCATTGACGCAAATGGGCGGTA
GGCGTGTACGGTGGGAGGTCTATATAAGCAGAGCTCTCTGGCTAACTACCGGTGCCACCATGGCCCCAAA
GAAGAAGCGGAAGGTCGGTATCCACGGAGTCCCAGCAGCCAAGCGGAACTACATCCTGGGCCTGGACATC
GGCATCACCAGCGTGGGCTACGGCATCATCGACTACGAGACACGGGACGTGATCGATGCCGGCGTGCGGC
TGTTCAAAGAGGCCAACGTGGAAAACAACGAGGGCAGGCGGAGCAAGAGAGGCGCCAGAAGGCTGAAGCG
GCGGAGGCGGCATAGAATCCAGAGAGTGAAGAAGCTGCTGTTCGACTACAACCTGCTGACCGACCACAGC
GAGCTGAGCGGCATCAACCCCTACGAGGCCAGAGTGAAGGGCCTGAGCCAGAAGCTGAGCGAGGAAGAGT
TCTCTGCCGCCCTGCTGCACCTGGCCAAGAGAAGAGGCGTGCACAACGTGAACGAGGTGGAAGAGGACAC
CGGCAACGAGCTGTCCACCAAAGAGCAGATCAGCCGGAACAGCAAGGCCCTGGAAGAGAAATACGTGGCC
GAACTGCAGCTGGAACGGCTGAAGAAAGACGGCGAAGTGCGGGGCAGCATCAACAGATTCAAGACCAGCG
ACTACGTGAAAGAAGCCAAACAGCTGCTGAAGGTGCAGAAGGCCTACCACCAGCTGGACCAGAGCTTCAT
CGACACCTACATCGACCTGCTGGAAACCCGGCGGACCTACTATGAGGGACCTGGCGAGGGCAGCCCCTTC
GGCTGGAAGGACATCAAAGAATGGTACGAGATGCTGATGGGCCACTGCACCTACTTCCCCGAGGAACTGC
GGAGCGTGAAGTACGCCTACAACGCCGACCTGTACAACGCCCTGAACGACCTGAACAATCTCGTGATCAC
CAGGGACGAGAACGAGAAGCTGGAATATTACGAGAAGTTCCAGATCATCGAGAACGTGTTCAAGCAGAAG
AAGAAGCCCACCCTGAAGCAGATCGCCAAAGAAATCCTCGTGAACGAAGAGGATATTAAGGGCTACAGAG
TGACCAGCACCGGCAAGCCCGAGTTCACCAACCTGAAGGTGTACCACGACATCAAGGACATTACCGCCCG
GAAAGAGATTATTGAGAACGCCGAGCTGCTGGATCAGATTGCCAAGATCCTGACCATCTACCAGAGCAGC
GAGGACATCCAGGAAGAACTGACCAATCTGAACTCCGAGCTGACCCAGGAAGAGATCGAGCAGATCTCTA
ATCTGAAGGGCTATACCGGCACCCACAACCTGAGCCTGAAGGCCATCAACCTGATCCTGGACGAGCTGTG
GCACACCAACGACAACCAGATCGCTATCTTCAACCGGCTGAAGCTGGTGCCCAAGAAGGTGGACCTGTCC
CAGCAGAAAGAGATCCCCACCACCCTGGTGGACGACTTCATCCTGAGCCCCGTCGTGAAGAGAAGCTTCA
TCCAGAGCATCAAAGTGATCAACGCCATCATCAAGAAGTACGGCCTGCCCAACGACATCATTATCGAGCT
GGCCCGCGAGAAGAACTCCAAGGACGCCCAGAAAATGATCAACGAGATGCAGAAGCGGAACCGGCAGACC
AACGAGCGGATCGAGGAAATCATCCGGACCACCGGCAAAGAGAACGCCAAGTACCTGATCGAGAAGATCA
AGCTGCACGACATGCAGGAAGGCAAGTGCCTGTACAGCCTGGAAGCCATCCCTCTGGAAGATCTGCTGAA
CAACCCCTTCAACTATGAGGTGGACCACATCATCCCCAGAAGCGTGTCCTTCGACAACAGCTTCAACAAC
AAGGTGCTCGTGAAGCAGGAAGAAAACAGCAAGAAGGGCAACCGGACCCCATTCCAGTACCTGAGCAGCA
GCGACAGCAAGATCAGCTACGAAACCTTCAAGAAGCACATCCTGAATCTGGCCAAGGGCAAGGGCAGAAT
CAGCAAGACCAAGAAAGAGTATCTGCTGGAAGAACGGGACATCAACAGGTTCTCCGTGCAGAAAGACTTC
ATCAACCGGAACCTGGTGGATACCAGATACGCCACCAGAGGCCTGATGAACCTGCTGCGGAGCTACTTCA
GAGTGAACAACCTGGACGTGAAAGTGAAGTCCATCAATGGCGGCTTCACCAGCTTTCTGCGGCGGAAGTG
GAAGTTTAAGAAAGAGCGGAACAAGGGGTACAAGCACCACGCCGAGGACGCCCTGATCATTGCCAACGCC
GATTTCATCTTCAAAGAGTGGAAGAAACTGGACAAGGCCAAAAAAGTGATGGAAAACCAGATGTTCGAGG
AAAAGCAGGCCGAGAGCATGCCCGAGATCGAAACCGAGCAGGAGTACAAAGAGATCTTCATCACCCCCCA
CCAGATCAAGCACATTAAGGACTTCAAGGACTACAAGTACAGCCACCGGGTGGACAAGAAGCCTAATAGA
GAGCTGATTAACGACACCCTGTACTCCACCCGGAAGGACGACAAGGGCAACACCCTGATCGTGAACAATC
TGAACGGCCTGTACGACAAGGACAATGACAAGCTGAAAAAGCTGATCAACAAGAGCCCCGAAAAGCTGCT
GATGTACCACCACGACCCCCAGACCTACCAGAAACTGAAGCTGATTATGGAACAGTACGGCGACGAGAAG
AATCCCCTGTACAAGTACTACGAGGAAACCGGGAACTACCTGACCAAGTACTCCAAAAAGGACAACGGCC
CCGTGATCAAGAAGATTAAGTATTACGGCAACAAACTGAACGCCCATCTGGACATCACCGACGACTACCC
CAACAGCAGAAACAAGGTCGTGAAGCTGTCCCTGAAGCCCTACAGATTCGACGTGTACCTGGACAATGGC
GTGTACAAGTTCGTGACCGTGAAGAATCTGGATGTGATCAAAAAAGAAAACTACTACGAAGTGAATAGCA
AGTGCTATGAGGAAGCTAAGAAGCTGAAGAAGATCAGCAACCAGGCCGAGTTTATCGCCTCCTTCTACAA
CAACGATCTGATCAAGATCAACGGCGAGCTGTATAGAGTGATCGGCGTGAACAACGACCTGCTGAACCGG
ATCGAAGTGAACATGATCGACATCACCTACCGCGAGTACCTGGAAAACATGAACGACAAGAGGCCCCCCA
GGATCATTAAGACAATCGCCTCCAAGACCCAGAGCATTAAGAAGTACAGCACAGACATTCTGGGCAACCT
GTATGAAGTGAAATCTAAGAAGCACCCTCAGATCATCAAAAAGGGCAAAAGGCCGGCGGCCACGAAAAAG
GCCGGCCAGGCAAAAAAGAAAAAGGGATCCTACCCATACGATGTTCCAGATTACGCTTACCCATACGATG
TTCCAGATTACGCTTACCCATACGATGTTCCAGATTACGCTTAAGAATTCCTAGAGCTCGCTGATCAGCC
TCGACTGTGCCTTCTAGTTGCCAGCCATCTGTTGTTTGCCCCTCCCCCGTGCCTTCCTTGACCCTGGAAG
GTGCCACTCCCACTGTCCTTTCCTAATAAAATGAGGAAATTGCATCGCATTGTCTGAGTAGGTGTCATTC
TATTCTGGGGGGTGGGGTGGGGCAGGACAGCAAGGGGGAGGATTGGGAAGAGAATAGCAGGCATGCTGGG
GAGGTACCGAGGGCCTATTTCCCATGATTCCTTCATATTTGCATATACGATACAAGGCTGTTAGAGAGAT
AATTGGAATTAATTTGACTGTAAACACAAAGATATTAGTACAAAATACGTGACGTAGAAAGTAATAATTT
CTTGGGTAGTTTGCAGTTTTAAAATTATGTTTTAAAATGGACTATCATATGCTTACCGTAACTTGAAAGT
ATTTCGATTTCTTGGCTTTATATATCTTGTGGAAAGGACGAAACACCGATGATAAGCCCATAAACTGCGT
TTTAGTACTCTGGAAACAGAATCTACTAAAACAAGGCAAAATGCCGTGTTTATCTCGTCAACTTGTTGGC
GAGATTTTTGCGGCCGCAGGAACCCCTAGTGATGGAGTTGGCCACTCCCTCTCTGCGCGCTCGCTCGCTC
ACTGAGGCCGGGCGACCAAAGGTCGCCCGACGCCCGGGCTTTGCCCGGGCGGCCTCAGTGAGCGAGCGAG
CGCGCAGCTGCCTGCAGGGGCGCCTGATGCGGTATTTTCTCCTTACGCATCTGTGCGGTATTTCACACCG
CATA
[95 nt withheld, positions 4975-5069]
T
[46 nt withheld, positions 5071-5116]
C
[141 nt withheld, positions 5118-5258]
CCTTTGACGTTGGAGTCCACGTTCTTT
[37 nt withheld, positions 5286-5322]
ACTCTATCTCGGGCTATTCTTTTGATTTATAAGGGATTTTGCCGATTTCGGTCTATTGGTTAAAAAATGA
GCTGATTTAACAAAAATTTAACGCGAATTTTAACAAAATATTAACGTTTACAATTTTATGGTGCACTCTC
AGTACAATCTGCTCTGATGCCGCATAGTTAAGCCAGCCCCGACACCCGCCAACACCCGCTGACGCGCCCT
GACGGGCTTGTCTGCTCCCGGCATCCGCTTACAGACAAGCTGTGACCGTCTCCGGGAGCTGCATGTGTCA
GAGGTTTTCACCGTCATCACCGAAACGCGCGAGACGAAAGGGCCTCGTGATACGCCTATTTTTATAGGTT
AATGTCATGATAATAATGGTTTCTTAGACGTCAGGTGGCACTTTTCGGGGAAATGTGCGCGGAACCCCTA
TTTGTTTATTTTTCTAAATACATTCAAATATGTATCCGCTCATGAGACAATAACCCTGATAAATGCTTCA
ATAATATTGAAAAAGGAAGAGTATGAGTATTCAACATTTCCGTGTCGCCCTTATTCCCTTTTTTGCGGCA
TTTTGCCTTCCTGTTTTTGCTCACCCAGAAACGCTGGTGAAAGTAAAAGATGCTGAAGATCAGTTGGGTG
CACGAGTGGGTTACATCGAACTGGATCTCAACAGCGGTAAGATCCTTGAGAGTTTTCGCCCCGAAGAACG
TTTTCCAATGATGAGCACTTTTAAAGTTCTGCTATGTGGCGCGGTATTATCCCGTATTGACGCCGGGCAA
GAGCAACTCGGTCGCCGCATACACTATTCTCAGAATGACTTGGTTGAGTACTCACCAGTCACAGAAAAGC
ATCTTACGGATGGCATGACAGTAAGAGAATTATGCAGTGCTGCCATAACCATGAGTGATAACACTGCGGC
CAACTTACTTCTGACAACGATCGGAGGACCGAAGGAGCTAACCGCTTTTTTGCACAACATGGGGGATCAT
GTAACTCGCCTTGATCGTTGGGAACCGGAGCTGAATGAAGCCATACCAAACGACGAGCGTGACACCACGA
TGCCTGTAGCAATGGCAACAACGTTGCGCAAACTATTAACTGGCGAACTACTTACTCTAGCTTCCCGGCA
ACAATTAATAGACTGGATGGAGGCGGATAAAGTTGCAGGACCACTTCTGCGCTCGGCCCTTCCGGCTGGC
TGGTTTATTGCTGATAAATCTGGAGCCGGTGAGCGTGGAAGCCGCGGTATCATTGCAGCACTGGGGCCAG
ATGGTAAGCCCTCCCGTATCGTAGTTATCTACACGACGGGGAGTCAGGCAACTATGGATGAACGAAATAG
ACAGATCGCTGAGATAGGTGCCTCACTGATTAAGCATTGGTAACTGTCAGACCAAGTTTACTCATATATA
CTTTAGATTGATTTAAAACTTCATTTTTAATTTAAAAGGATCTAGGTGAAGATCCTTTTTGATAATCTCA
TGACCAAAATCCCTTAACGTGAGTTTTCGTTCCACTGAGCGTCAGACCCCGTAGAAAAGATCAAAGGATC
TTCTTGAGATCCTTTTTTTCTGCGCGTAATCTGCTGCTTGCAAACAAAAAAACCACCGCTACCAGCGGTG
GTTTGTTTGCCGGATCAAGAGCTACCAACTCTTTTTCCGAAGGTAACTGGCTTCAGCAGAGCGCAGATAC
CAAATACTGTTCTTCTAGTGTAGCCGTAGTTAGGCCACCACTTCAAGAACTCTGTAGCACCGCCTACATA
CCTCGCTCTGCTAATCCTGTTACCAGTGGCTGCTGCCAGTGGCGATAAGTCGTGTCTTACCGGGTTGGAC
TCAAGACGATAGTTACCGGATAAGGCGCAGCGGTCGGGCTGAACGGGGGGTTCGTGCACACAGCCCAGCT
TGGAGCGAACGACCTACACCGAACTGAGATACCTACAGCGTGAGCTATGAGAAAGCGCCACGCTTCCCGA
AGGGAGAAAGGCGGACAGGTATCCGGTAAGCGGCAGGGTCGGAACAGGAGAGCGCACGAGGGAGCTTCCA
GGGGGAAACGCCTGGTATCTTTATAGTCCTGTCGGGTTTCGCCACCTCTGACTTGAGCGTCGATTTTTGT
GATGCTCGTCAGGGGGGCGGAGCCT
Features (pLannotate 1.2.2; 20 found; start..end, strand, type, name):
     80..107     +  repeat_region  AAV2 ITR (fragment): inverted terminal repeat of adeno-associated virus serotype 2 inverted
    136..163     +  repeat_region  AAV2 ITR (fragment): inverted terminal repeat of adeno-associated virus serotype 2 inverted
    222..601     +  enhancer       CMV enhancer: human cytomegalovirus immediate early enhancer
    602..805     +  promoter       CMV promoter: human cytomegalovirus (CMV) immediate early promoter
    881..4036    +  CDS            cas9: CAS9_STAAU - Experimental evidence at protein level: Swiss-Prot protein existence level 1. CRISPR (clustered regularly interspaced short palindromic repeat) is an adaptive immune system that provides protection against mobile genetic elements (viruses, transposable elements and conjugative plasmids). CRISPR clusters contain spacers, sequences complementary to antecedent mobile elements, and target invading nucleic acids. CRISPR clusters are transcribed and processed into CRISPR RNA (crRNA). In type II CRISPR systems correct processing of pre-crRNA requires a trans- encoded small RNA (tracrRNA)
   4037..4084    +  CDS            nucleoplasmin NLS: bipartite nuclear localization signal from nucleoplasmin
   4091..4107    +  CDS            3xHA (fragment): three tandem HA epitope tags
   4118..4134    +  CDS            3xHA (fragment): three tandem HA epitope tags
   4145..4173    +  CDS            3xHA (fragment): three tandem HA epitope tags
   4205..4316    +  polyA_signal   bGH poly(A) signal: bovine growth hormone polyadenylation signal
   4419..4659    +  promoter       U6 promoter: RNA polymerase III promoter for human U6 snRNA
   4689..4764    +  misc_RNA       Sa gRNA scaffold: guide RNA scaffold for the Staphylococcus aureus CRISPR/Cas9 system
   4778..4918    +  repeat_region  AAV2 ITR: inverted terminal repeat of adeno-associated virus serotype 2 inverted
   4923..4974    -  misc_feature   bom (fragment): basis of mobility region from pBR322
   4993..5448    +  rep_origin     f1 ori (sequence partly withheld): f1 bacteriophage origin of replication; arrow indicates direction of (+) strand synthesis
   5449..5498    -  misc_feature   bom (fragment): basis of mobility region from pBR322
   5600..5635    -  CDS            rop (fragment): Rop protein, which maintains plasmids at low copy number; rop
   5730..5834    +  promoter       AmpR promoter: bla
   5835..6695    +  CDS            AmpR: β-lactamase; bla; confers resistance to ampicillin, carbenicillin, and related antibiotics
   6866..7       +  rep_origin     ori (across the origin): high-copy-number ColE1/pMB1/pBR322/pUC origin of replication
