[The description below was written by a language model from this plasmid's Addgene catalogue record and pLannotate feature annotations shown in this document.]
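Description:
pX601-AAV-CMV::NLS-saCas9-NLS-3xHA-bGHpa;U6::BsaI-sgRNA-Grpr1 is a 7,447 bp all-in-one AAV/CRISPR transfer plasmid that carries both Staphylococcus aureus Cas9 and a single guide RNA directed against Grpr, the gastrin-releasing peptide (bombesin-like peptide) receptor gene. It was made from the parental pX601 SaCas9 vector by inserting the Grpr-targeting spacer at the BsaI cloning site. In bacteria it is maintained through a high-copy ColE1/pUC-type origin and selected with ampicillin via the bla gene. An f1 phage origin is also present, along with small remnants of pBR322 bom and rop sequences. The deposit lists a recombination-deficient growth strain, which is usual for plasmids containing unstable ITR repeats.

The payload lies between AAV2 inverted terminal repeats, which allow it to be packaged into recombinant AAV particles. The left ITR is detected only as short fragments in the annotation, while the right one is annotated in full. Within this region, the CMV enhancer and immediate-early promoter drive SaCas9, followed by a nucleoplasmin bipartite nuclear localization signal, a 3xHA epitope tag for detection, and the bovine growth hormone polyadenylation signal. The construct name also indicates an N-terminal NLS, which the feature table does not annotate separately. Downstream, a human U6 RNA polymerase III promoter transcribes the Grpr spacer fused to the SaCas9 guide scaffold. The compact size of SaCas9 lets nuclease and guide fit in a single AAV genome, so one virus can deliver both. The associated publication concerns bombesin-like peptide signalling in cortical circuits and fear memory, consistent with use for in vivo disruption of Grpr. The record does not state the target species.
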