Addgene plasmid #175176: pX601-AAV-CMV::NLS-saCas9-NLS-3xHA-bGHpa;U6::BsaI-sgRNA-Grpr1
Purpose: A single vector containing Cas9 from Staphylococcus aureus (SaCas9) and its sgRNA targeting Grpr
Depositing lab: Bernardo Sabatini. Depositing organization: Harvard Medical School. Publication: Bombesin-like peptide recruits disinhibitory cortical circuits and enhances fear memories. Melzer S, Newmark ER, Mizuno GO, Hyun M, Philson AC, Quiroli E, Righetti B, Gregory MR, Huang KW, Levasseur J, Tian L, Sabatini BL. Cell. 2021 Oct 28;184(22):5622-5634.e25. doi: 10.1016/j.cell.2021.09.013. Epub 2021 Oct 4. PubMed 34610277.
Backbone
  Vector backbone: pX601-AAV-CMV::NLS-SaCas9-NLS-3xHA-bGHpA;U6::BsaI-sgRNA
  Total vector size (bp): 7447
  Modifications to backbone: sgRNA targeting Grpr was inserted via BsaI restriction digest
  Vector type: AAV, CRISPR
Growth in bacteria
  Bacterial resistance: Ampicillin, 100 μg/mL
  Growth temperature: 30°C
  Growth strain: NEB Stable
  Copy number: Unknown
Gene/Insert
  Gene/Insert name: sgRNA-Grpr
  gRNA/shRNA sequence: Grpr: atgataagcccataaactgc
Resource information
  A portion of this plasmid was derived from a plasmid made by: Cloning was performed at the Genome engineering and iPSC center at Washington University
Terms and licenses: Academic/Nonprofit Terms; Industry Terms: Not Available to Industry
How to cite: pX601-AAV-CMV::NLS-saCas9-NLS-3xHA-bGHpa;U6::BsaI-sgRNA-Grpr1 was a gift from Bernardo Sabatini (Addgene plasmid # 175176 ; http://n2t.net/addgene:175176 ; RRID:Addgene_175176)
